>Addgene plasmid #69448 | pattB-aubergine-ADH-gf | depositor full sequence | sequence record 122550 | aubergine genomic fragments; mutation introduced to convert DDH to ADH
GTGGCACTTTTCGGGGAAATGTGCGCGGAACCCCTATTTGTTTATTTTTCTAAATACATTCAAATATGTA
TCCGCTCATGAGACAATAACCCTGATAAATGCTTCAATAATATTGAAAAAGGAAGAGTATGAGTATTCAA
CATTTCCGTGTCGCCCTTATTCCCTTTTTTGCGGCATTTTGCCTTCCTGTTTTTGCTCACCCAGAAACGC
TGGTGAAAGTAAAAGATGCTGAAGATCAGTTGGGTGCACGAGTGGGTTACATCGAACTGGATCTCAACAG
CGGTAAGATCCTTGAGAGTTTTCGCCCCGAAGAACGTTTTCCAATGATGAGCACTTTTAAAGTTCTGCTA
TGTGGCGCGGTATTATCCCGTATTGACGCCGGGCAAGAGCAACTCGGTCGCCGCATACACTATTCTCAGA
ATGACTTGGTTGAGTACTCACCAGTCACAGAAAAGCATCTTACGGATGGCATGACAGTAAGAGAATTATG
CAGTGCTGCCATAACCATGAGTGATAACACTGCGGCCAACTTACTTCTGACAACGATCGGAGGACCGAAG
GAGCTAACCGCTTTTTTGCACAACATGGGGGATCATGTAACTCGCCTTGATCGTTGGGAACCGGAGCTGA
ATGAAGCCATACCAAACGACGAGCGTGACACCACGATGCCTGTAGCAATGGCAACAACGTTGCGCAAACT
ATTAACTGGCGAACTACTTACTCTAGCTTCCCGGCAACAATTAATAGACTGGATGGAGGCGGATAAAGTT
GCAGGACCACTTCTGCGCTCGGCCCTTCCGGCTGGCTGGTTTATTGCTGATAAATCTGGAGCCGGTGAGC
GTGGGTCTCGCGGTATCATTGCAGCACTGGGGCCAGATGGTAAGCCCTCCCGTATCGTAGTTATCTACAC
GACGGGGAGTCAGGCAACTATGGATGAACGAAATAGACAGATCGCTGAGATAGGTGCCTCACTGATTAAG
CATTGGTAACTGTCAGACCAAGTTTACTCATATATACTTTAGATTGATTTAAAACTTCATTTTTAATTTA
AAAGGATCTAGGTGAAGATCCTTTTTGATAATCTCATGACCAAAATCCCTTAACGTGAGTTTTCGTTCCA
CTGAGCGTCAGACCCCGTAGAAAAGATCAAAGGATCTTCTTGAGATCCTTTTTTTCTGCGCGTAATCTGC
TGCTTGCAAACAAAAAAACCACCGCTACCAGCGGTGGTTTGTTTGCCGGATCAAGAGCTACCAACTCTTT
TTCCGAAGGTAACTGGCTTCAGCAGAGCGCAGATACCAAATACTGTCCTTCTAGTGTAGCCGTAGTTAGG
CCACCACTTCAAGAACTCTGTAGCACCGCCTACATACCTCGCTCTGCTAATCCTGTTACCAGTGGCTGCT
GCCAGTGGCGATAAGTCGTGTCTTACCGGGTTGGACTCAAGACGATAGTTACCGGATAAGGCGCAGCGGT
CGGGCTGAACGGGGGGTTCGTGCACACAGCCCAGCTTGGAGCGAACGACCTACACCGAACTGAGATACCT
ACAGCGTGAGCTATGAGAAAGCGCCACGCTTCCCGAAGGGAGAAAGGCGGACAGGTATCCGGTAAGCGGC
AGGGTCGGAACAGGAGAGCGCACGAGGGAGCTTCCAGGGGGAAACGCCTGGTATCTTTATAGTCCTGTCG
GGTTTCGCCACCTCTGACTTGAGCGTCGATTTTTGTGATGCTCGTCAGGGGGGCGGAGCCTATGGAAAAA
CGCCAGCAACGCGGCCTTTTTACGGTTCCTGGCCTTTTGCTGGCCTTTTGCTCACATGTTCTTTCCTGCG
TTATCCCCTGATTCTGTGGATAACCGTATTACCGCCTTTGAGTGAGCTGATACCGCTCGCCGCAGCCGAA
CGACCGAGCGCAGCGAGTCAGTGAGCGAGGAAGCGGAAGAGCGCCCAATACGCAAACCGCCTCTCCCCGC
GCGTTGGCCGATTCATTAATGCAGCTGGCACGACAGGTTTCCCGACTGGAAAGCGGGCAGTGAGCGCAAC
GCAATTAATGTGAGTTAGCTCACTCATTAGGCACCCCAGGCTTTACACTTTATGCTTCCGGCTCGTATGT
TGTGTGGAATTGTGAGCGGATAACAATTTCACACAGGAAACAGCTATGACCATGATTACGCCAAGCTCGA
AATTAACCCTCACTAAAGGGAACAAAAGCTGGCTAGAACTAGTGTCGACATGCCCGCCGTGACCGTCGAG
AACCCGCTGACGCTGCCCCGCGTATCCGCACCCGCCGACGCCGTCGCACGTCCCGTGCTCACCGTGACCA
CCGCGCCCAGCGGTTTCGAGGGCGAGGGCTTCCCGGTGCGCCGCGCGTTCGCCGGGATCAACTACCGCCA
CCTCGACCCGTTCATCATGATGGACCAGATGGGTGAGGTGGAGTACGCGCCCGGGGAGCCCAAGGGCACG
CCCTGGCACCCGCACCGCGGCTTCGAGACCGTGACCTACATCGTCGACATCTAGAGGTACCCTCGAGCCG
CGGCCGCTCCCTTAGGAGCCTCAGCATTTGGAGACAGTGGTGGCTGAACTGCTGGCTGACCGAATCCTGT
ATTCTCACCTGGACTGCAAGGAACCGCGGGACCAAATTGTTGCTTCACATTTAGCGATGTTGTGGAGAAA
AAGAGCCGCACACCACACTGAGTAACGGCCACAAGATGTAGTTTGTCGGCATCGTCGGCGCTCAGAGGGC
AGATGGCTTTCACACTTTTAAAAATGGACGGGTCCACAGTCCTAAAGTTTAAATAATGGTTATTAATTAA
CCATACTACAGTTAAATTCTTTGCGAAACTAGCACTTACGTGATCAGACTAACTGCTTGATTCGTAATAT
CGTTCTGGGTAATCCGACCTAGTCTTCGAGCTGTCGTGTAACTCGTACTGATGTCCCAAGCCTCAATGAC
ACCTTTTTCCGTAAGGACATAGAGAAGCTTGCGACTGTTATCGATCTCAATGTGTTCGATTGGATCCACT
TCCTGCAAACAAATCGCGCTAAATAGTTACGGACATTTTTTGAAGTAAAGACAATAGTTACCGAAAAGAC
CTTCAAAAAACTGGGAACCATATAGGAGACCAGTCCTTGGGAGAGATTTATTTTCTTGCATCGCTTGCCA
AACCAACTGGACTCGGCCTGATAGTAAATTTCATAGAGGCAGCCATCGCGACCGCCCAAAAAGATGCGGC
CGTCATCCGTTCCTTTGATGACGCTGATGGACACGTTGTCGGTACCAATCACAAAAACTGGCCGGTTCAT
CAGCTGCATTTCGTTGTACGAGCTCTCACCGAATGTCACGCCCAGGACAATGACCTCAATGGGCGTAGTG
AGAACCAGGAGGTACTTGACGTCCTGCACAAAGACGCCGGGTTTTGGTTTCACCAGGCCAACGCTTACGA
TCAGATGACTGAGGCCATCGTAGTACGCCACATCCCTCGTCTGATTGAACGTCCAGATGTAGATTTCCGA
ATCGATAGTCAGCCAGGCACGTCCGATTTCCGGAAAGAGGCCCATGGTGCAGTGGCATTTTATGTCTACA
ACAGGTAGGATCGAAGATTGGAACGGATAGATCTATGGGCTATGAAGCCCAGGATACGTACGCTTAAAGT
GCTCCAGAATCTCGTTGGGAATAGCCGACTTGGTCACCGTTCGCATTTGTTGTAGGTTATGTGTTCTATC
CGATTTCAAAAACGACAGGCTCTGGTAATCGTAGTCATTAAGTCCGCTCATCGTGGCCCGCCCATGCTGG
CTAACGCCGGTCAGCTACAAAGAACGTATCATTAAAGGAGGAGAAGCTGATAAACATCCGTATCCAATAC
ATACTTCCAGCAGACCCGGCTTATTTCTCTCCAGATTGTAATGCCATTCCAGCATACTGGTCGCCGTCGT
GAAAAAGTCCAGCTGTGCTTGCGGAAGAGTCATCGTGCTGAAAACTGTGATGAGGCGGGCTAACTCGGGT
GCAATGCTAACTTAAAATGCCGTCAGACCACTGTTTTGGGATGAAACTACAAACTAATCTGAAGATTTGG
TCGACTGATGCTCAATGTACCCACGCTCCCGCCTTCTGCTAAGTGTTACCAGATATCCTCACATTCTCGG
TATTGTTTTGGTATATTTCGATTGAATATTAATGGATTTCACAATTTCAGGCGCCTTAGCGGGGTATTAT
GAAATCGTCTGTCACAAGAAACATTTGCAAACGTGCATGAAATTAATATTTTAATAATAATTTCTTTTAC
TGCTAATATATATTATATGATAAGGACGCGTATATTAATAGACAATAATGGTTTTAGTAGGCATATTCAG
TGGGCTTAAATACTTTGAAAAAACGTTGATAATTTTATATAAACAGTAACTGTGCTAATACAAGTATAAT
AAAAAAAGCACTTCCCATGCCGGAAACTTTTGAGAATATAAAAATATTAGAATGTGAAGAGTATAACTCA
GTTGAGCGCAACAGGTGTGTTATTCTCTAAAATCGGTAAAACCTCAAACTACTGAATGAATTCAGCATTT
CGAAGCTTTGCCAATGGATTTTATAATTGTGATTAAAATCCACTTTCCGCTTTCCCAAATAGACTTGATT
TAAGCCTTCTTTTCAAAAAAAAAAAAAAAGACTACTGTAACTCAACACAGAAACTCTAGCGCTTAACAGC
ACAATGCGTAACGTTAACAGCACCCCAACGGCACATGGCGCTCAAAATTTAGCGCATTTTGTGCGCCTCA
CACAGCCACATTAAATTTCCCTTCTTTTCTTTTCCCCGTTTCCGGTGAGTAGTGTGTTCCGCGTTATATT
TTTATTGAAATTTTAACCCAAAATATCTCTAAAACCACCCCTTGCAGCGAGGAGTCCATCCAGAATTTGT
GTCATACAAACGAGGGACTAACGGAGCGTAAGTTTTGTGTGAAAAAGCGCCCCAAAACATCGAATCGAGT
GAAACGGCAATTGGCGTGTGGCACTGAAGAGCCGCCGTTTTTCCATTTCCGCTGGGATGGATGATCCATA
AACAAATTGGAAAACAATAGGCAGCGCACGTTTTGTTAGCCCGATGTGAACTCTGCGATTCGATGTTTGG
AATGCTCTGTGACAAGCACTTGTAGCCTTGATAAACTAATAATTAATGTTTTTGCCGACAGTGTCATCAA
GATGCGTACCATTAATTCCAACCAGTGCGTGAAGATCCCTAAGGATATCAAGGCCTCGGTGAAGGCCCGT
GTGGTGACCATCACCGGCACCCGCGGCACCCTGAAGCGCAGCTTCAAGCACTTGGCTCTGGACATGTACA
TGCCCGACAAGCGCACCCTGAAGGTGGAGAAGTGGTTCGGAACCAAGAAGGAGTTGGCCGCCGTCCGCAC
CGTCTGCAGTCACATCGAGAACATGATCAAGGGTGCGTACAGCTAGGGTAAACACAACAGGAACACTTTC
ACAGCCAGGCCTTTCATTTGCCAATCACACGAGAATTTAATAATAATATCTGGGAAGACGATTTACTAAA
CTCCATTCATAGATATCAATTTTCTTTACAAATTACCTAAAAATGCTATATAGTAGTTAGTAAATATTTT
CAGTGTGTGCTGGCAAATTAGATTCGGCATTAGGTTCCTAAAGACATTTGCATTCAAAGTACCACACAAT
TAATTGCAATTTCTCTCTCGCCAGGAGTCACGTTTGGATTCCAGTACAAGATGCGTGCTGTGTACGCCCA
TTTCCCCATCAACTGTGTCACCTCCGAGAACAACACGGTCATTGAGATCCGTAACTTCTTGGGTGAGAAG
TACATCCGTCGTGTGGAGATGGCTCCTGGCGTCACCGTGGTCAACTCCACTGCCCAGAAGGACGAACTTA
TCGTGGAGGGAAACGATATTGAGTCTGTCTCCGGATCTGCCGCCCTCATCCAGCAGTCCACGACCGTCAA
GAACAAGGATATCCGTAAGTTCCTTGACGGTCTGTACGTGTCCGAGAAGACGACCGTTGTGAAGCTAGAG
TCTTAGACTTTTGGAATGTGTTTCAACCTAAAATGTTAATAAAAAAAAACCAACGGCCGAAACTTTCAAT
AAGAAATTTAGTGTCTTTAAACTTTTGTAATATAATGTATTCAGATTTTATCACAATGCTCCACTAAAAA
AGTGATGATTGGTTGAAAATTCGTTGGTAAGATTGTGTTATTTATCTTATTTATTTATTTGCAAGGTTTC
ATAAGTTCATGATAACTTGAGATTGAAAGCACTACAAAAGGACCTTTAGGAAGAGATCCCGCTTAAGGCA
GAGGTAGTCCTCTGCTGGTTCCCTCTGGCACACATATGGAAACTGAACCTTGCACTCTATATCGTGATAC
CCAAAGGCTCCATTGTAATTGGCGAATCCAACACAATCCTCTTCGGGGGAAGCGTTGTTCGGTTCCAGGG
GTACCCAGTTTAGGTACGGCACAGTTTCGCCGTTCCTGGCGAGAAGAAAGGTGCGCCGGTTACCCAAGCA
ATTGATGCCAGCCCAAACGGAGTGATGCCAGCTTTGGGTGAAGGATAGCCCCATACTCTTTAGGAACGTG
GTTGTGAGGAGTTTGTCCTCTTGATTGTCGAGCACCATTAGTTCGGCACCAAGTTTTCGACAGCTTCGAT
CGGCAACATGCCAGTTGGCCTGAAATAATATTTTTGCGTTTAAATAAAATCCTTGTACAACGTATTGTAC
GCACCTCCTGCAAAGATACGTGGTAGCACTTGTTTCCGACTCGACTAAACGGCAACGGACACGTCTGTGC
ATTGGCACATTCGAGAATCAGAGCTATAAGAAGGAAACCGAAAGACCCTTTGATGCACATGCTCATGTTT
TAGGGCCAACTGATATGTTTATATGAAAGCTAGCTACTTTTAAACGCTCGGCAGAGAACTATATTTTATT
GCAAGCAGTCGGGAGATAATATTTATTAACGTTATCTTAAGCAAATTAGGGCAATCAGTGCGAAAATGGC
AAGCATGTACAACGACTGCGAATTTATCATTATCATTTATTACAAAAATATTCAAAGCCTGTTAATTTAC
TATGCCATCTGGACGATGGCACATACGCCCCTTTTACATTTAAATTGCACAAAGGAATATAAAAAAAGAA
CTTATAATTTTAATATGAAAGATCTTATAAAAATTTGGAATTATGGAATTACACCTGTCAAAATTCCAAT
TGTTCCACTGAGATATCTCGTTATATAGACCTTGTTTTGAATTCAACGATGCCTTTTCAATAAGTACCAC
CTTCAAACATTTAAACGTTAAAATAAATAATTTCATATTAATTTTATTTTTGTTTTATGACTTGATATAT
AGATAATATATACAATAAATAGTAAGTATAAGCTACATCTTTGCAAATGTGTCCGGAGATTTACAATTAA
TCGCTTTAAGCGCGACCGATAACTGAAGGAATAACTCACATCCCTGGGCGTCTAACAACTACCCGGTAAT
TTCTGTTATCTCTTATTCACTGAACGGCATTTGTGACGAGTAGATCGTAAGAAAGTGCAACTGTAATTTG
TGTAATTATGAATTTACCACCAAACCCTGTAATTGCTCGTGGACGTGGTCGAGGAAGAAAGCCCAATAAT
GTAGAGGCCAATCGCGGCTTCGCTCCTTCGCTGGTAGGCATTTATGTATTTTCATGTTTTATTTTTATCC
AACTTATCCAAAATTAGCTTGGCCTTGTCTTTTAATGTGCATCCCATTTCAATTTCTATGTAAGATCAGC
ATGCGTATCAAATGTATGTATGCATAATGTTATTGTGTGTACATCGTTTGTACATTACATTACATTTTTG
TAATACGTTAAGGTCGAATAGCATGTTTGTACATCATTTTGCCATGAGTTGTTATAACAGTTTATTAATA
TGCATGTGACAATAAAAACAAATACATGCTAATTAAATAACACTTTGTTATAAAATAAGTGTAATTAGAT
TAAATAATCAATTTTTTAACCAATTCATTCGCAGGGTCAGAAGTCGGACCCTTCCCACTCGGAAGGAAAT
CAAGCATCCGGAGGCAATGGTGGTGGTGGTGATGCTCAAGTGGGTCCCTCGATAGAGAAATCCAGTTTGA
GCGCGGTGCAAATGCACAAGTCCGAGGGTTAGTAGTTTTATTTGGTTTTGCTCAAAAAAATTTGTTTTTT
TTTTTTTCGAACCCAGCTTCTGTGAGCTGTTGTTATTCTCATTTGTTTTCAATGCGTTCGTAATTAATTA
GTAATTTAATTCAGGCGATCCGCGTGGCTCCGTGCGCGGCCGTAGGCTAATAACGGATTTGGTGTATTCA
CGTCCTCCAGGGATGACCAGCAAGAAAGGAGTGGTTGGCACTCATATTACCGTGCAGGCAAACTATTTTA
AGGTATTAAAGCGTCCAAACTGGACCATCTACCAGTACCGCGTCGATTTTACGCCTGATGTGGAGGCTAC
ACGACTGCGACGGTCTTTCTTGTATGAACATAAAGGGATCCTGGGCGGCTACATCTTTGACGGAACCAAT
ATGTTTTGCATCAATCAGTTCAAAGCTGTTCAAGATAGCCCCTATGTTTTGGAACTGGTTACGAAGAGTC
GTGCTGGCGAAAACATTGAAATTAAGATCAAGGCTGTTGGATCTGTGCAATCTACGGATGCCGAGCAGTT
TCAGGTCCTTAATCTCATACTGCGCAGGGCCATGGAGGGCTTAGACTTGAAGCTGGTCTCGCGCTACTAC
TACGATCCTCAAGCTAAGGTTTGCCCTCTGTACTCACATTTATCATCACTCTCACTTTGGTAATTTAAAA
ATTTAGATTAATTTGGAGAATTTCCGCATGCAATTATGGCCTGGCTATCAGACTTCGATTCGCCAGCACG
AAAATGATATATTACTTTGTTCCGAGATATGCCACAAGGTTATGCGAACTGAGACCTTGTACAATATTTT
GTCCGATGCTATTCGCGACAGTGACGATTATCAAAGTACATTTAAGCGTGCAGTAATGGGTGAGTTTGAT
TATGGTTCTCTCAAGTTCTTATTGTCCAATTTAAATACTTCTTAAAAGGTATGGTAATACTAACGGATTA
TAATAACAAAACCTATCGCATTGACGATGTCGACTTTCAATCGACGCCATTGTGCAAATTTAAAACCAAT
GACGGTGAGATTTCGTACGTGGATTACTATAAGAAGGTAATATTCGAACCAAAAGCGTAATTCATTTTCC
ATAAGTAAAATCTTTTTCAGCGATACAACATAATCATTCGCGACTTGAAGCAACCTCTGGTCATGTCTCG
TCCGACAGACAAAAATATTCGTGGTGGAAATGACCAGGCCATAATGATCATTCCCGAGCTGGCACGGGCT
ACGGGAATGACGGACGCTATGCGCGCTGACTTTAGGTGTGTTTTGATGGAATCAGTTGTGATCCAAAGGA
TGCTATTAAATCACCGTTTTTATAATTCTCAGGACGTTGAGGGCCATGAGTGAACATACCAGGCTGAATC
CAGATCGTCGCATCGAACGCCTTCGCATGTTCAACAAGCGCTTAAAGTCGTGTAAACAGAGTGTAGAGAC
CCTTAAGTCCTGGAACATCGAGCTGGACTCCGCCTTGGTGGAGATTCCAGCACGCGTGTTGCCACCGGAA
AAAATATTATTCGGCAACCAAAAAATATTCGTATGCGACGCTCGCGCCGATTGGACCAATGAGTTTCGCA
CCTGTTCGATGTTTAAAAACGTGCATATCAATAGGTGGTATGTGATCACACCGAGTCGAAATCTGCGCGA
GACCCAGGAATTTGTGCAGATGTGCATCCGCACAGCCAGCAGCATGAAGATGAACATCTGCAATCCAATA
TAGTAAGTATTACTAACTATGATAAATGCTTAATATAATTTGACATTCCTTGTAGTGAGGAAATTCCGGA
TGACCGCAACGGCACTTACTCCCAAGCGATCGACAACGCCGCAGCTAACGATCCACAGATCGTGATGGTT
GTCATGAGATCTCCAAATGAAGAGAAGTAATTAGCACTAGATTAACCCCAACTAAGCCAGTGCTAACTAC
TTTCCCCCATATTGCAACAGATATAGCTGCATTAAAAAACGCACGTGCGTGGACAGACCGGTGCCATCGC
AGGTGGTGACACTAAAAGTTATCGCGCCTCGACAGCAAAAACCAACTGGGCTGATGTCGATCGCCACAAA
GGTGGTTATTCAAATGAACGCCAAATTGATGGGAGCTCCCTGGCAGGTAGTGATCCCCCTCCACGGTCTG
ATGACTGTTGGTTTCGCTGTCTGCCATTCACCGAAGAATAAGAACAAGTCATATGGGGCTTTCGTTGCAA
CCATGGACCAGAAGGAGTCTTTCCGCTACTTCTCCACCGTAAACGAACACATTAAGGGCCAAGAGTTGTC
CGAGCAGATGTCGGTGAACATGGCGTGCGCCCTGAGGTCGTATCAGGAGCAACACCGTTCTTTGCCAGAG
CGCATTCTCTTCTTTCGCGACGGTGTTGGCGATGGTCAGCTCTACCAGGTGGTAAACAGCGAGGTGAACA
CCCTAAAGGACAGGCTCGACGAAATTTACAAATCAGCTGGCAAACAGGAGGGCTGTCGCATGACATTTAT
AATTGTATCCAAGCGCATTAATTCTCGCTACTTTACTGGGCATCGCAACCCAGTTCCGGGCACTGTAGTC
GATGACGTTATTACCTTGCCAGAGCGCTACGACTTCTTCCTAGTGTCCCAGGCTGTTCGGATAGGAACTG
TGTCGCCTACCAGCTACAATGTTATTTCTGACAACATGGGACTAAACGCCGATAAGCTGCAGATGCTCTC
CTATAAGATGACCCATATGTACTACAATTACAGCGGAACCATACGAGTCCCCGCTGTCTGCCATTACGCC
CACAAATTGGCTTTCCTCGTAGCCGAATCCATTAATCGTGCGCCTTCAGCAGGACTGCAGAATCAATTGT
ACTTTTTGTAAAACTATGACTTGCATTAAATGCGTTAACAATTTTACGATTTGATATATGTATGTAGATA
TGTACATCATTTGAATTTAATAAAGGTATTGCACATTTATTGTCTACCAATCTGAAATAATCGTTGTTTC
TTTTAAATATGTAAATGTTTTTGTCTATAAAGTTCCGTTGCTGGAAAATGCATATATTCGTATGAAATGA
GCTTAGTAAATAAGTTAACACAATTTACAATTAACACAATATACAATTTAATAATTCACTGCAACTTTTT
CCAATGCACAATTACATATAAATTTCAATTGTTGCCGAACACGTGCAATGCTGTTTTAATCCTAATATTT
CATTTTAAATCAAAGTTGTTTTGTTGCTGACCAAACGGAGTGTTGATCAGTTGAAAAGATCCATTTCTAA
TAGGAATTTCCACATTCACTCCATCAAAGTCTAAAAGAAAAATTATTCTGTGTGAGTGCTTGCAGGAGTA
ATCGAACTTTAAAGAGGTTCGGCTCACCTGGTCAACCCCTTAAATGCAGATGCTAGGACTCGATTTCCTC
TTTTACAGTATTTGGCGTCGCTGGTGTTGTTTCTTCATCGTTCGAGTCCTAAATTAAAAATTGAACAGTT
AACGGAAATGTATACTTAGATTGAAAAGGTAATTTTAAATAGCGAAAAAAAGCGAATATAAAATACAATC
GGATTTCCGAAGTTCTCAGATCAATAATTGTCAACTACTATACAAAACGACCAATTTAAATAATAATTTA
GACGCAAATTTCGGCCAGTGCATAGGATCACAGGCATGCATGACAAAAAATGGTAAGCAAAGGGAAACTA
TATAGGTTTAAAACAGTCGTAATAAAATTAAGTGTGCACCTAAGATTTTACAATGGATACATATGTATAT
CACTTTATAGTCCCATGTATAACTTATGTTAAAGTATTATAAAGTATATTAAATACAAAATAATATCGTA
TTGATTTTTCTCTATTTGACAATTATATACTACGTTTACACACTAAATTAAAATACATTCTTCAATCAAG
AAATTATACTTATAGCAAGTTTATCAACTTGTTTATTTACATGTAAGTACTGTCCAATACAAAAATAGAA
GAAATTTACGAAAACAACTCGTTTTAATCAGATTAATTAATTTTGTACTTTTTAACATGTACTTACCCTT
CGATATAAAGTTAATTATGGTTTTAAGAAATATCTATTATATAATATACTAAATTTGATGGATTAAGTTG
AATCTAGACAGCGATTCTTTAAATGCTTAATGTGAAAACAGATTGTTTTGATATTTGTTATTTTATAGTA
TTAGCAATTGGTAGGGCAACCTTATGCAGCGGCCGCAGATCTGTTAACGAATTCCCAATTCCCGGATCCG
CTAGCATAACTTCGTATAGCATACATTATACGAAGTTATGCTAGCCTAGTTCCAGTGAAATCCAAGCATT
TTCTAAATTAAATGTATTCTTATTATTATAGTTGTTATTTTTGATATATATAAACAACACTATTATGCCC
ACCATTTTTTTGAGATGCATCTACACAAGGAACAAACACTGGATGTCACTTTCAGTTCAAATTGTAACGC
TAATCACTCCGAACAGGTCACAAAAAATTACCTTAAAAAGTCATAATATTAAATTAGAATAAATATAGCT
GTGAGGGAAATATATACAAATATATTGGAGCAAATAAATTGTACATACAAATATTTATTACTAATTTCTA
TTGAGACGAAATGAACCACTCGGAACCATTTGAGCGAACCGAATCGCGCGGAACTAACGACAGTCGCTCC
AAGGTCGTCGAACAAAAGGTGAATGTGTTGCGGAGAGCGGGTGGGAGACAGCGAAAGAGCAACTACGAAA
CGTGGTGTGGTGGAGGTGAATTATGAAGAGGGCGCGCGATTTGAAAAGTATGTATATAAAAAATATATCC
CGGTGTTTTATGTAGCGATAAACGAGTTTTTGATGTAAGGTATGCAGGTGTGTAAGTCTTTTGGTTAGAA
GACAAATCCAAAGTCTACTTGTGGGGATGTTCGAAGGGGAAATACTTGTATTCTATAGGTCATATCTTGT
TTTTATTGGCACAAATATAATTACATTAGCTTTTTGAGGGGGCAATAAACAGTAAACACGATGGTAATAA
TGGTAAAAAAAAAAAACAAGCAGTTATTTCGGATATATGTCGGCTACTCCTTGCGTCGGGCCCGAAGTCT
TAGAGCCAGATATGCGAGCACCCGGAAGCTCACGATGAGAATGGCCAGACCCACGTAGTCCAGCGGCAGA
TCGGCGGCGGAGAAGTTAAGCGTCTCCAGGATGACCTTGCCCGAACTGGGGCACGTGGTGTTCGACGATG
TGCAGCTAATTTCGCCCGGCTCCACGTCCGCCCATTGGTTAATCAGCAGACCCTCGTTGGCGTAACGGAA
CCATGAGAGGTACGACAACCATTTGAGGTATACTGGCACCGAGCCCGAGTTCAAGAAGAAGCCGCCAAAG
AGCAGGAATGGTATGATAACCGGCGGACCCACAGACAGCGCCATCGAGGTCGAGGAGCTGGCGCAGGATA
TTAGATATCCGAAGGACGTTGACACATTGGCCACCAGAGTGACCAGCGCCAGGCAGTTGAAGAAGTGCAG
CACTCCGGCCCGCAGTCCGATCATCGGATAGGCAATCGCCGTGAAGACCAGTGGCACTGTGAGAAAAAGC
GGTAATTCGGCAATCGTTTTGCCCAGAAAGTATGTGTCACAGCGATAAAGTCGACTTCGGGCCTCCCTCA
TAAAAACTGGCAGCTCTGAGGTGAACACCTAAATCGAATCGATTCATTAGAAAGTTAGTAAATTATTAAT
ATGCAAATGTATTCTAAACAAGACTTACATTTATCGTGGCAAAGACGTTTTGAAAGGTCATGTTGGTCAG
GAAGAGGAAGATGGCTCCGTTGATATTCATCACGCCCACTTGCGTGAGTTGTTGGCCCAAAAAGATGAGG
CCAATCAAGATGGCAACCATCTGCAAATTAAAATGTTACTCGCATCTCATTAATATTCATATCTTCAACA
TGTTCGCGAGTTAAATGAAATTTATTTATTTTCTGCAAAACTATAAACTATACATCTCATTGAAAAAAAC
TAAGAAGGGTGTGGAATCAGGCAATTCTAACTAAAATCTAGCGAATTTGTTTCCAAGAATTGTAAGCGTT
ATATCATTTGTTTCCACTGGAACCACTCACCGTTGTCTGAATAAGTCGCACTTTTACGAGGAGTGGTTCC
TTGAGCACCGACAGCCAGGATCGCCACAGGACCGCCCGGAACTGCATGAACCAGGTGGCCTTGTAGGTGT
ACCCATTCTCCGGCTGCTCCAGTGGCTTCTCCAAATTTTTGGTGGCCAACAACTGCTCCATATCCCGGGC
TACTTTGCTAATAGCAAAATTGTCGCATATCTTGGCGATCCGATCACGGGACTCGATCTCCCGTCCGGGC
ACAACGGCCAACACCTGTACGTAAAAGTCCGCCGGATTGTAGTTGGTAGGACACTGGGCACCCACGCTGG
ATAGGAGTTGAGATGTAATGTAATGCTAGATACCCTTAATAAACACATCGAACTCACTAGGAAAAGAAGT
CGACGGCTTCGCTGGGAGTGCCCAAGAAAGCTACCCTGCCCTCGGCCATCAGAAGGATCTTGTCAAAGAG
CTCAAACAGCTCGGAAGACGGCTGATGAATGGTCAGGATGACGGTCTTGCCCTTCTGCGACAGCTTCTTC
AGCACCTGGACGACGCTGTGGGCGGTAAATGAGTCCAGTCCGGAGGTGGGCTCATCGCAGATCAGAAGCG
GCGGATCGGTTAGTGCCTCGGAGGCGAATGCCAGACGCTTCCTTTCTCCGCCGGACAGACCTTTCACCCT
GCCGGGCACACCGATGATCGTGTGCTGACATTTGCTGAGCGAAAGCTCCTGGATCACCTGATCCACGCGG
GCCACTCGCTGCCGATAGGTCAGATGTCGTGGCATCCGCACCATGGCCTGGAAAATCAGGTGTTCCCTGG
CCGTTAGGGAGCCGATAAAGAGGTCATCCTGCTGGACATAGGCGCACCTGGCCTGCATCTCCTTGGCGTC
CACAGGTTGGCCATTGAGCAGTCGCATCCCGGATGGCGATACTTGGATGCCCTGCGGCGATCGAAAGGCA
AGGGCATTCAGCAGGGTCGTCTTTCCGGCACCGGAACTGCCCATCACGGCCAAAAGTTCGCCCGGATAGG
CCACGCCGCAAACTGAGTTTCAAATTGGTAATTGGACCCTTTATTAAGATTTCACACAGATCAGCCGACT
GCGAATAGAAACTCACCGTTCTTGAGCAAATGTTTCCTGGGCGCCGGTATGTGTCGCTCGTTGCAGAATA
GTCCGCGTGTCCGGTTGACCAGCTGCCGCCATCCGGAGCCCGGCTGATTGACCGCCCCAAAGATGTCCAT
ATTGTGCCAGGCATAGGTGAGGTTCTCGGCTAGTTGGCCGCTCCCTGAACCGGAGTCCTCCGGCGGACTG
GGTGGCCGGAGCGTGCCGTAGTTTTTGGCCTGCCCGAAGCCCTGGTTAATGCAGCTCTGCGAAGCCGCTC
CGCTGTCACCCTGCAATGATAGGGGATCTCAAATATCAACTACAAGCGTTATGCTCATCTAACCCCGAAC
AAAAAGTACCCCGAAGTATCCTACGAAGTAGGTTTATACTTTTATTTATTTTTTGTGCATCTAGGATCAG
CTTAAAATATCTGGTTGTTATATTTTTTGTAAAAAAGAATATAGTCGAAAATGAATGCCTTTAGATGTCT
TGATCATGATATGATCTCAAAAATTGTCTTATATAGCGAGAACAGCTACCAGAATAATCTGTTTCGTGTC
ACTATTTGTTTGTGCAATTGCGGTTTGGGATTTTTGTGGGTCGCAGTTCTCACGCCGCAGACAATTTGAT
GTTGCAATCGCAGTTCCTATAGATCAAGTGAACTTAAGATGTATGCACATGTACTACTCACATTGTTCAG
ATGCTCGGCAGATGGGTGTTTGCTGCCTCCGCGAATTAATAGCTCCTGATCCTCTTGGCCCATTGCCGGG
ATTTTTCACACTTTCCCCTGCTTACCCACCCAAAACCAATCACCACCCCAATCACTCAAAAAACAAACAA
AAATAAGAAGCGAGAGGAGTTTTGGCACAGCACTTTGTGTTTAATTGATGGCGTAAACCGCTTGGAGCTT
CGTCACGAAACCGCTGACAAAATGCAACTGAAGGCGGACATTGACGCTACGTAACGCTACAAACGGTGGC
GAAAGAGATAGCGGACGCAGCGGCGAAAGAGACGGCGATATTTCTGTGGACAGAGAAGGAGGCAAACAGC
GCTGACTTTGAGTGGAATGTCATTTTGAGTGAGAGGTAATCGAAAGAACCTGGTACATCAAATACCCTTG
GATCGAAGTAAATTTAAAACTGATCAGATAAGTTCAATGATATCCAGTGCAGTAAAAAAAAAAAATGTTT
TTTTTATCTACTTTCCGCAAAAATGGGTTTTATTAACTTACATACATACTAGGGGCCCGGTACGTACCCA
ATTCGCCCTATAGTGAGTCGTATTACAATTCACTGGCCGTCGTTTTACAACGTCGTGACTGGGAAAACCC
TGGCGTTACCCAACTTAATCGCCTTGCAGCACATCCCCCTTTCGCCAGCTGGCGTAATAGCGAAGAGGCC
CGCACCGATCGCCCTTCCCAACAGTTGCGCAGCCTGAATGGCGAATGGAAATTGTAAGCGTTAATATTTT
GTTAAAATTCGCGTTAAATTTTTGTTAAATCAGCTCATTTTTTAACCAATAGGCCGAAATCGGCAAAATC
CCTTATAAATCAAAAGAATAGACCGAGATAGGGT
[37 nt withheld, positions 16905-16941]
AAAGAACGTGGACTCCAACGTCAAAGG
[49 nt withheld, positions 16969-17017]
T
[91 nt withheld, positions 17019-17109]
G
[124 nt withheld, positions 17111-17234]
CAG
Features (pLannotate 1.2.2; 21 found; start..end, strand, type, name):
     24..128     +  promoter       AmpR promoter: bla
    129..989     +  CDS            AmpR: β-lactamase; bla; confers resistance to ampicillin, carbenicillin, and related antibiotics
   1160..1748    +  rep_origin     ori: high-copy-number ColE1/pMB1/pBR322/pUC origin of replication
   1931..2023    +  CDS            lacI (fragment): lac repressor; lacI; The lac repressor binds to the lac operator to inhibit transcription in E. coli. This inhibition can be relieved by adding lactose or isopropyl-β-D-thiogalactopyranoside (IPTG).
   2036..2057    +  protein_bind   CAP binding site: CAP binding activates transcription in the presence of cAMP. E. coli catabolite activator protein
   2072..2102    +  promoter       lac promoter: promoter for the E. coli lac operon
   2106..2128    +  protein_bind   lac operator (fragment): The lac repressor binds to the lac operator to inhibit transcription in E. coli. This inhibition can be relieved by adding lactose or isopropyl-β-D-thiogalactopyranoside (IPTG). lac repressor encoded by lacI
   2171..2189    +  promoter       T3 promoter: promoter for bacteriophage T3 RNA polymerase
   2408..2477    -  protein_bind   attB: attB site for the φC31 integrase (Groth et al., 2000) phage φC31 integrase
   2528..2770    -  CDS            Nup154 (fragment): NU154_DROME - Also known as Nup155 From Drosophila melanogaster (Fruit fly).
   2839..3012    -  CDS            Nup154 (fragment): NU154_DROME - Also known as Nup155 From Drosophila melanogaster (Fruit fly).
   3072..3953    -  CDS            Nup154 (fragment): NU154_DROME - Also known as Nup155 From Drosophila melanogaster (Fruit fly).
   5182..5424    +  CDS            RpL9 (fragment): RL9_DROME - Also known as M(2)32D. Experimental evidence at protein level: Swiss-Prot protein existence level 1. From Drosophila melanogaster (Fruit fly).
   5694..6023    +  CDS            RpL9 (fragment): RL9_DROME - Also known as M(2)32D. Experimental evidence at protein level: Swiss-Prot protein existence level 1. From Drosophila melanogaster (Fruit fly).
   7568..8149    +  CDS            aub (fragment): AUB_DROME - Experimental evidence at protein level: Swiss-Prot protein existence level 1. Acts via the piwi-interacting RNA (piRNA) metabolic process, which mediates the repression of transposable elements during meiosis by forming complexes composed of piRNAs and Piwi proteins and governs the methylation and subsequent repression of transposons. Directly binds piRNAs, a class of 24 to 30 nucleotide RNAs that are generated by a Dicer-independent mechanism and are primarily derived from transposons and other repeated sequence elements. In ovary, associates predominantly with antisense piRNAs th
   8827..10998   +  CDS            aub (fragment): AUB_DROME - Experimental evidence at protein level: Swiss-Prot protein existence level 1. Acts via the piwi-interacting RNA (piRNA) metabolic process, which mediates the repression of transposable elements during meiosis by forming complexes composed of piRNAs and Piwi proteins and governs the methylation and subsequent repression of transposons. Directly binds piRNAs, a class of 24 to 30 nucleotide RNAs that are generated by a Dicer-independent mechanism and are primarily derived from transposons and other repeated sequence elements. In ovary, associates predominantly with antisense piRNAs th
  12396..12429   +  protein_bind   loxP: Cre-mediated recombination occurs in the 8-bp core sequence (GCATACAT). Cre recombinase
  12436..16572   -  gene           mini-white: white; This modified version of the white gene lacks part of the first intron.
  16597..16615   -  promoter       T7 promoter: promoter for bacteriophage T7 RNA polymerase
  16618..16775   +  CDS            lacZα (fragment): LacZα fragment of β-galactosidase; lacZ fragment
  16806..17234   -  rep_origin     f1 ori (sequence partly withheld): f1 bacteriophage origin of replication; arrow indicates direction of (+) strand synthesis
