[The description below was written by a language model from this plasmid's Addgene catalogue record and pLannotate feature annotations shown in this document.]
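Description:
pattB-aubergine-ADH-gf is a Drosophila transgenesis plasmid of about 17.2 kb, built on the pattB backbone and carrying a genomic fragment of roughly 9.8 kb spanning the D. melanogaster aubergine (aub) locus. In bacteria it is maintained as a high-copy plasmid through a ColE1/pUC-type origin and selected with ampicillin via the β-lactamase gene. An f1 origin and remnants of a lac/lacZα cloning region flanked by T3 and T7 promoters are also annotated. For delivery into flies, the backbone supplies a φC31 attB site, which allows integrase-mediated insertion into a genomic attP landing site. It also carries a mini-white gene, which gives transformants the red-eye phenotype recorded as the selectable marker. A single loxP site lies next to mini-white.

The insert was cloned from a w1 background and placed between Not I sites. It carries no tag or heterologous promoter, so expression depends on aubergine's own regulatory sequences. The feature table shows aub coding sequence as separate fragments, consistent with an intron-containing genomic copy. Portions of the neighbouring genes Nup154 and RpL9 also fall within the fragment. A single point mutation introduced by mutagenesis PCR changes the catalytic DDH triad to ADH, producing a catalytically dead Aub. Aub is a PIWI-clade protein that binds piRNAs and acts in germline transposon silencing. The construct therefore appears suited to expressing slicer-inactive Aub under native control in transgenic flies, for example to test which piRNA pathway functions require its catalytic activity, although the record does not describe specific experiments.
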