Addgene plasmid #69448: pattB-aubergine-ADH-gf
Purpose: genomic fragment of Drosophila aubergine was cloned from w1 background and inserted into pattB plasmid; mutagenesis PCR was used to change the catalytic residue DDH to ADH to express cat-dead Aub
Depositing lab: Phillip Zamore. Depositing organization: University of Massachusetts, Worcester.
Backbone
  Vector backbone: pattB
  Backbone size w/o insert (bp): 7411
  Total vector size (bp): 17232
  Vector type: Insect Expression
  Selectable markers: transgenic flies carry red eye
Growth in bacteria
  Bacterial resistance: Ampicillin, 100 μg/mL
  Growth temperature: 37°C
  Growth strain: Mach1
  Copy number: High Copy
Gene/Insert
  Gene/Insert name: aubergine
  Species: D. melanogaster (fly)
  Insert size (bp): 9821
  Mutation: chr2L:10,998,626(−)T>G
  Entrez Gene: aub (a.k.a. Dmel_CG6137, AUB, AUBERGINE, Aub, CG6137, Dmel\CG6137, ms(2)32D, sti, sting)
  Promoter: aubergine
  Tag / fusion protein: NA
  Cloning method: Restriction Enzyme; 5′ cloning site Not I (not destroyed); 3′ cloning site Not I (not destroyed)
  Sequencing primers: 5′ TCC CTT AGG AGC CTC AGC AT; 3′ TGC ATA AGG TTG CCC TAC CA
Terms and licenses: Academic/Nonprofit Terms; Industry Terms: Not Available to Industry
How to cite: pattB-aubergine-ADH-gf was a gift from Phillip Zamore (Addgene plasmid # 69448 ; http://n2t.net/addgene:69448 ; RRID:Addgene_69448)
