>Addgene plasmid #69448 | pattB-aubergine-ADH-gf | addgene partial sequence | sequence record 126104 | miniwhite-F 5'-TTTGTGACCTGTTCGGAGTGA-3'
TCCAGTGTTTGTTCCTTGTGTAGATGCATCTCAAAAAAATGGTGGGCATAATAGTGTTGTTTATATATAT
CAAAAATAACAACTATAATAATAAGAATACATTTAATTTAGAAAATGCTTGGATTTCACTGGAACTAGGC
TAGCATAACTTCGTATAATGTATGCTATACGAAGTTATGCTAGCGGATCCGGGAATTGGGAATTCGTTAA
CAGATCTGCGGCCGCTGCATAAGGTTGCCCTACCAATTGCTAATACTATAAAATAACAAATATCAAAACA
ATCTGTTTTCACATTAAGCATTTAAAGAATCGCTGTCTAGATTCAACTTAATCCATCAAATTTAGTATAT
TATATAATAGATATTTCTTAAAACCATAATTAACTTTATATCGAAGGGTAAGTACATGTTAAAAAGTACA
AAATTAATTAATCTGATTAAAACGAGTTGTTTTCGTAAATTTCTTCTATTTTTGTATTGGACAGTACTTA
CATGTAAATAAACAAGTTGATAAACTTGCTATAAGTATAATTTCTTGATTGAAGAATGTATTTTAATTTA
GTGTGTAAACGTAGTATATAATTGTCAAATAGAGAAAAATCAATACGATATTATTTTGTATTTAATATAC
TTTATAATACTTTAACATAAGTTATACATGGGACTATAAAGTGATATACATATGTATCCATTGTAAAATC
TTAGGTGCACACTTAATTTTATTACGACTGTTTTAAACCTATATA
