>Addgene plasmid #69448 | pattB-aubergine-ADH-gf | addgene partial sequence | sequence record 126106 | fAub-F 5'-TCGCAGGTGGTGACACTAAA-3'
AGGTAGTGATCCCCCTCCACGGTCTGATGACTGTTGGTTTCGCTGTCTGCCATTCACCGAAGAATAAGAA
CAAGTCATATGGGGCTTTCGTTGCAACCATGGACCAGAAGGAGTCTTTCCGCTACTTCTCCACCGTAAAC
GAACACATTAAGGGCCAAGAGTTGTCCGAGCAGATGTCGGTGAACATGGCGTGCGCCCTGAGGTCGTATC
AGGAGCAACACCGTTCTTTGCCAGAGCGCATTCTCTTCTTTCGCGACGGTGTTGGCGATGGTCAGCTCTA
CCAGGTGGTAAACAGCGAGGTGAACACCCTAAAGGACAGGCTCGACGAAATTTACAAATCAGCTGGCAAA
CAGGAGGGCTGTCGCATGACATTTATAA
